>Addgene plasmid #66427 | MC1R-Tango | depositor partial sequence | sequence record 113467 | empty Tango
GACGGATCGGGAGATCTCCCGATCCCCTATGGTGCACTCTCAGTACAATCTGCTCTGATGCCGCATAGTT
AAGCCAGTATCTGCTCCCTGCTTGTGTGTTGGAGGTCGCTGAGTAGTGCGCGAGCAAAATTTAAGCTACA
ACAAGGCAAGGCTTGACCGACAATTGCATGAAGAATCTGCTTAGGGTTAGGCGTTTTGCGCTGCTTCGCG
ATGTACGGGCCAGATATACGCGTTGACATTGATTATTGACTAGTTATTAATAGTAATCAATTACGGGGTC
ATTAGTTCATAGCCCATATATGGAGTTCCGCGTTACATAACTTACGGTAAATGGCCCGCCTGGCTGACCG
CCCAACGACCCCCGCCCATTGACGTCAATAATGACGTATGTTCCCATAGTAACGCCAATAGGGACTTTCC
ATTGACGTCAATGGGTGGAGTATTTACGGTAAACTGCCCACTTGGCAGTACATCAAGTGTATCATATGCC
AAGTACGCCCCCTATTGACGTCAATGACGGTAAATGGCCCGCCTGGCATTATGCCCAGTACATGACCTTA
TGGGACTTTCCTACTTGGCAGTACATCTACGTATTAGTCATCGCTATTACCATGGTGATGCGGTTTTGGC
AGTACATCAATGGGCGTGGATAGCGGTTTGACTCACGGGGATTTCCAAGTCTCCACCCCATTGACGTCAA
TGGGAGTTTGTTTTGGCACCAAAATCAACGGGACTTTCCAAAATGTCGTAACAACTCCGCCCCATTGACG
CAAATGGGCGGTAGGCGTGTACGGTGGGAGGTCTATATAAGCAGAGCTCTCTGGCTAACTAGAGAACCCA
CTGCTTACTGGCTTATCGAAATTAATACGACTCACTATAGGGAGACCCAAGCTGGCTAGCGTTTAAACTT
AAGCTTGGTACCGAGCTCGGATCCACTAGTCCAGTGTGGTGGAATTCTGCAGATATCCAGCACAGTGGCG
GCCGCGCCACCATGAAGACGATCATCGCCCTGAGCTACATCTTCTGCCTGGTATTCGCCGACTACAAGGA
CGATGATGACGCCAGCATCGATACCGGTGGACGCACCCCACCCAGCCTGGGTCCCCAAGATGAGTCCTGC
ACCACCGCCAGCTCCTCCCTGGCCAAGGACACTTCATCGACCGGTGAGAACCTGTACTTCCAGCTAAGAT
TAGATAAAAGTAAAGTGATTAACAGCGCATTAGAGCTGCTTAATGAGGTCGGAATCGAAGGTTTAACAAC
CCGTAAACTCGCCCAGAAGCTAGGTGTAGAGCAGCCTACATTGTATTGGCATGTAAAAAATAAGCGGGCT
TTGCTCGACGCCTTAGCCATTGAGATGTTAGATAGGCACCATACTCACTTTTGCCCTTTAGAAGGGGAAA
GCTGGCAAGATTTTTTACGTAATAACGCTAAAAGTTTTAGATGTGCTTTACTAAGTCATCGCGATGGAGC
AAAAGTACATTTAGGTACACGGCCTACAGAAAAACAGTATGAAACTCTCGAAAATCAATTAGCCTTTTTA
TGCCAACAAGGTTTTTCACTAGAGAATGCATTATATGCACTCAGCGCTGTGGGGCATTTTACTTTAGGTT
GCGTATTGGAAGATCAAGAGCATCAAGTCGCTAAAGAAGAAAGGGAAACACCTACTACTGATAGTATGCC
GCCATTATTACGACAAGCTATCGAATTATTTGATCACCAAGGTGCAGAGCCAGCCTTCTTATTCGGCCTT
GAATTGATCATATGCGGATTAGAAAAACAACTTAAATGTGAAAGTGGGTCCGCGTACAGCCGCGCGCGTA
CGAAAAACAATTACGGGTCTACCATCGAGGGCCTGCTCGATCTCCCGGACGACGACGCCCCCGAAGAGGC
GGGGCTGGCGGCTCCGCGCCTGTCCTTTCTCCCCGCGGGACACACGCGCAGACTGTCGACGGCCCCCCCG
ACCGATGTCAGCCTGGGGGACGAGCTCCACTTAGACGGCGAGGACGTGGCGATGGCGCATGCCGACGCGC
TAGACGATTTCGATCTGGACATGTTGGGGGACGGGGATTCCCCGGGTCCGGGATTTACCCCCCACGACTC
CGCCCCCTACGGCGCTCTGGATATGGCCGACTTCGAGTTTGAGCAGATGTTTACCGATGCCCTTGGAATT
GACGAGTACGGTGGGTAGCTCGAGTCTAGAGGGCCCGTTTAAACCCGCTGATCAGCCTCGACTGTGCCTT
CTAGTTGCCAGCCATCTGTTGTTTGCCCCTCCCCCGTGCCTTCCTTGACCCTGGAAGGTGCCACTCCCAC
TGTCCTTTCCTAATAAAATGAGGAAATTGCATCGCATTGTCTGAGTAGGTGTCATTCTATTCTGGGGGGT
GGGGTGGGGCAGGACAGCAAGGGGGAGGATTGGGAAGACAATAGCAGGCATGCTGGGGATGCGGTGGGCT
CTATGGCTTCTGAGGCGGAAAGAACCAGCTGGGGCTCTAGGGGGTATCCCC
[124 nt withheld, positions 2502-2625]
C
[91 nt withheld, positions 2627-2717]
A
[49 nt withheld, positions 2719-2767]
CCTTTGACGTTGGAGTCCACGTTCTTT
[37 nt withheld, positions 2795-2831]
ACCCTATCTCGGTCTATTCTTTTGATTTATAAGGGATTTTGCCGATTTCGGCCTATTGGTTAAAAAATGA
GCTGATTTAACAAAAATTTAACGCGAATTAATTCTGTGGAATGTGTGTCAGTTAGGGTGTGGAAAGTCCC
CAGGCTCCCCAGCAGGCAGAAGTATGCAAAGCATGCATCTCAATTAGTCAGCAACCAGGTGTGGAAAGTC
CCCAGGCTCCCCAGCAGGCAGAAGTATGCAAAGCATGCATCTCAATTAGTCAGCAACCATAGTCCCGCCC
CTAACTCCGCCCATCCCGCCCCTAACTCCGCCCAGTTCCGCCCATTCTCCGCCCCATGGCTGACTAATTT
TTTTTATTTATGCAGAGGCCGAGGCCGCCTCTGCCTCTGAGCTATTCCAGAAGTAGTGAGGAGGCTTTTT
TGGAGGCCTAGGCTTTTGCAAAAAGCTCCCGGGAGCTTGTATATCCATTTTCGGATCTGATCAAGAGACA
GGATGAGGATCGTTTCGCATGATTGAACAAGATGGATTGCACGCAGGTTCTCCGGCCGCTTGGGTGGAGA
GGCTATTCGGCTATGACTGGGCACAACAGACAATCGGCTGCTCTGATGCCGCCGTGTTCCGGCTGTCAGC
GCAGGGGCGCCCGGTTCTTTTTGTCAAGACCGACCTGTCCGGTGCCCTGAATGAACTGCAGGACGAGGCA
GCGCGGCTATCGTGGCTGGCCACGACGGGCGTTCCTTGCGCAGCTGTGCTCGACGTTGTCACTGAAGCGG
GAAGGGACTGGCTGCTATTGGGCGAAGTGCCGGGGCAGGATCTCCTGTCATCTCACCTTGCTCCTGCCGA
GAAAGTATCCATCATGGCTGATGCAATGCGGCGGCTGCATACGCTTGATCCGGCTACCTGCCCATTCGAC
CACCAAGCGAAACATCGCATCGAGCGAGCACGTACTCGGATGGAAGCCGGTCTTGTCGATCAGGATGATC
TGGACGAAGAGCATCAGGGGCTCGCGCCAGCCGAACTGTTCGCCAGGCTCAAGGCGCGCATGCCCGACGG
CGAGGATCTCGTCGTGACCCATGGCGATGCCTGCTTGCCGAATATCATGGTGGAAAATGGCCGCTTTTCT
GGATTCATCGACTGTGGCCGGCTGGGTGTGGCGGACCGCTATCAGGACATAGCGTTGGCTACCCGTGATA
TTGCTGAAGAGCTTGGCGGCGAATGGGCTGACCGCTTCCTCGTGCTTTACGGTATCGCCGCTCCCGATTC
GCAGCGCATCGCCTTCTATCGCCTTCTTGACGAGTTCTTCTGAGCGGGACTCTGGGGTTCGAAATGACCG
ACCAAGCGACGCCCAACCTGCCATCACGAGATTTCGATTCCACCGCCGCCTTCTATGAAAGGTTGGGCTT
CGGAATCGTTTTCCGGGACGCCGGCTGGATGATCCTCCAGCGCGGGGATCTCATGCTGGAGTTCTTCGCC
CACCCCAACTTGTTTATTGCAGCTTATAATGGTTACAAATAAAGCAATAGCATCACAAATTTCACAAATA
AAGCATTTTTTTCACTGCATTCTAGTTGTGGTTTGTCCAAACTCATCAATGTATCTTATCATGTCTGTAT
ACCGTCGACCTCTAGCTAGAGCTTGGCGTAATCATGGTCATAGCTGTTTCCTGTGTGAAATTGTTATCCG
CTCACAATTCCACACAACATACGAGCCGGAAGCATAAAGTGTAAAGCCTGGGGTGCCTAATGAGTGAGCT
AACTCACATTAATTGCGTTGCGCTCACTGCCCGCTTTCCAGTCGGGAAACCTGTCGTGCCAGCTGCATTA
ATGAATCGGCCAACGCGCGGGGAGAGGCGGTTTGCGTATTGGGCGCTCTTCCGCTTCCTCGCTCACTGAC
TCGCTGCGCTCGGTCGTTCGGCTGCGGCGAGCGGTATCAGCTCACTCAAAGGCGGTAATACGGTTATCCA
CAGAATCAGGGGATAACGCAGGAAAGAACATGTGAGCAAAAGGCCAGCAAAAGGCCAGGAACCGTAAAAA
GGCCGCGTTGCTGGCGTTTTTCCATAGGCTCCGCCCCCCTGACGAGCATCACAAAAATCGACGCTCAAGT
CAGAGGTGGCGAAACCCGACAGGACTATAAAGATACCAGGCGTTTCCCCCTGGAAGCTCCCTCGTGCGCT
CTCCTGTTCCGACCCTGCCGCTTACCGGATACCTGTCCGCCTTTCTCCCTTCGGGAAGCGTGGCGCTTTC
TCATAGCTCACGCTGTAGGTATCTCAGTTCGGTGTAGGTCGTTCGCTCCAAGCTGGGCTGTGTGCACGAA
CCCCCCGTTCAGCCCGACCGCTGCGCCTTATCCGGTAACTATCGTCTTGAGTCCAACCCGGTAAGACACG
ACTTATCGCCACTGGCAGCAGCCACTGGTAACAGGATTAGCAGAGCGAGGTATGTAGGCGGTGCTACAGA
GTTCTTGAAGTGGTGGCCTAACTACGGCTACACTAGAAGAACAGTATTTGGTATCTGCGCTCTGCTGAAG
CCAGTTACCTTCGGAAAAAGAGTTGGTAGCTCTTGATCCGGCAAACAAACCACCGCTGGTAGCGGTTTTT
TTGTTTGCAAGCAGCAGATTACGCGCAGAAAAAAAGGATCTCAAGAAGATCCTTTGATCTTTTCTACGGG
GTCTGACGCTCAGTGGAACGAAAACTCACGTTAAGGGATTTTGGTCATGAGATTATCAAAAAGGATCTTC
ACCTAGATCCTTTTAAATTAAAAATGAAGTTTTAAATCAATCTAAAGTATATATGAGTAAACTTGGTCTG
ACAGTTACCAATGCTTAATCAGTGAGGCACCTATCTCAGCGATCTGTCTATTTCGTTCATCCATAGTTGC
CTGACTCCCCGTCGTGTAGATAACTACGATACGGGAGGGCTTACCATCTGGCCCCAGTGCTGCAATGATA
CCGCGAGACCCACGCTCACCGGCTCCAGATTTATCAGCAATAAACCAGCCAGCCGGAAGGGCCGAGCGCA
GAAGTGGTCCTGCAACTTTATCCGCCTCCATCCAGTCTATTAATTGTTGCCGGGAAGCTAGAGTAAGTAG
TTCGCCAGTTAATAGTTTGCGCAACGTTGTTGCCATTGCTACAGGCATCGTGGTGTCACGCTCGTCGTTT
GGTATGGCTTCATTCAGCTCCGGTTCCCAACGATCAAGGCGAGTTACATGATCCCCCATGTTGTGCAAAA
AAGCGGTTAGCTCCTTCGGTCCTCCGATCGTTGTCAGAAGTAAGTTGGCCGCAGTGTTATCACTCATGGT
TATGGCAGCACTGCATAATTCTCTTACTGTCATGCCATCCGTAAGATGCTTTTCTGTGACTGGTGAGTAC
TCAACCAAGTCATTCTGAGAATAGTGTATGCGGCGACCGAGTTGCTCTTGCCCGGCGTCAATACGGGATA
ATACCGCGCCACATAGCAGAACTTTAAAAGTGCTCATCATTGGAAAACGTTCTTCGGGGCGAAAACTCTC
AAGGATCTTACCGCTGTTGAGATCCAGTTCGATGTAACCCACTCGTGCACCCAACTGATCTTCAGCATCT
TTTACTTTCACCAGCGTTTCTGGGTGAGCAAAAACAGGAAGGCAAAATGCCGCAAAAAAGGGAATAAGGG
CGACACGGAAATGTTGAATACTCATACTCTTCCTTTTTCAATATTATTGAAGCATTTATCAGGGTTATTG
TCTCATGAGCGGATACATATTTGAATGTATTTAGAAAAATAAACAAATAGGGGTTCCGCGCACATTTCCC
CGAAAAGTGCCACCTGACGTC
