>Addgene plasmid #66427 | MC1R-Tango | depositor partial sequence | sequence record 113468 | MC1R
ATGGCAGTCCAGGGCTCCCAGCGCCGCCTGTTGGGCAGTCTGAATAGCACACCTACCGCCATTCCCCAGC
TTGGACTCGCAGCAAACCAAACAGGAGCGCGATGCCTGGAAGTGTCCATAAGCGATGGGCTCTTTCTGTC
CCTTGGGCTCGTGTCACTGGTAGAAAATGCCCTCGTAGTGGCCACTATCGCCAAGAATAGAAACCTGCAC
TCACCTATGTACTGTTTTATTTGTTGTCTTGCGCTGTCCGATCTGCTGGTCAGCGGCAGCAACGTTCTTG
AAACTGCTGTGATCCTGCTGCTGGAAGCCGGGGCCCTTGTTGCAAGGGCCGCGGTGCTGCAGCAGCTGGA
TAATGTTATCGACGTGATCACATGTTCCTCTATGCTGTCCTCATTGTGTTTTCTGGGCGCAATCGCCGTT
GACCGATATATCAGCATTTTTTATGCGCTGCGCTACCATTCTATTGTGACTCTGCCCAGAGCCAGGCGAG
CAGTCGCTGCAATATGGGTGGCATCCGTTGTGTTCAGTACCCTTTTCATAGCGTATTACGACCACGTGGC
CGTGCTGCTTTGTCTTGTGGTGTTCTTTCTCGCAATGTTGGTGCTGATGGCGGTGTTGTACGTTCATATG
CTGGCCCGGGCTTGCCAGCATGCGCAGGGCATCGCACGGCTGCACAAACGGCAGCGACCCGTTCACCAGG
GGTTTGGCCTGAAGGGCGCCGTCACCCTCACCATCCTCCTCGGCATTTTCTTTCTTTGCTGGGGACCTTT
CTTTCTTCACCTTACACTTATCGTGCTGTGTCCCGAACATCCCACTTGCGGATGCATCTTCAAGAATTTC
AATCTGTTTCTGGCGTTGATAATTTGTAACGCCATTATAGATCCGCTTATCTACGCCTTTCACAGCCAGG
AGCTGCGCCGGACACTTAAGGAGGTCCTGACATGTTCATGG
