>Addgene plasmid #66427 | MC1R-Tango | addgene partial sequence | sequence record 120292 | CMV-F 5'-CGCAAATGGGCGGTAGGCGTG-3'
CTCTCTGGCTAACTAGAGAACCCACTGCTTACTGGCTTATCGAAATTAATACGACTCACTATAGGGAGAC
CCAAGCTGGCTAGCGTTTAAACTTAAGCTTGGTACCGAGCTCGGATCCACTAGCTCCAGTGTGGTGGAAT
TCTGCAGATATCCAGCACAGTGGCGGCCGCGCCACCATGAAGACGATCATCGCCCTGAGCTACATCTTCT
GCCTGGTATTCGCCGACTACAAGGACGATGATGACGCCAGCATCGATATGGCAGTCCAGGGCTCCCAGCG
CCGCCTGTTGGGCAGTCTGAATAGCACACCTACCGCCATTCCCCAGCTTGGACTCGCAGCAAACCAAACA
GGAGCGCGATGCCTGGAAGTGTCCATAAGCGATGGGCTCTTTCTGTCCCTTGGGCTCGTGTCACTGGTAG
AAAATGCCCTCGTAGTGGCCACTATCGCCAAGAATAGAAACCTGCACTCACCTATGTACTGTTTTATTTG
TTGTCTTGCGCTGTCCGATCTGCTGGTCAGCGGCAGCAACGTTCTTGAAACTGCTGTGATCCTGCTGCTG
GAAGCCGGGGCCCTTGTTGCAAGGGCCGCGGTGCTGCAGCAGCTGGATAATGTTATCGACGTGATCACAT
GTTCCTCTATGCTGTCCTCATTGTGTTTTCTGGGCGCAATCGCCGTTGACCGATATATCAGCATTTTTTA
TGCGCTGCGCTACCATTCTATTGTGACTCTGCCCAGAGCCAGGCGAGCAGTCGCTGCAATATGGGTGGCA
TCCGTTGTGTTCAGTACCCTTTTCATAGCGTATTACGACCACGTGGCCGTGCTGCTTTGTCTTGTGGTGT
TCTTTCTCGCAATGTTGGTGCTGATGGCGGTGTTGTACGTTCATATGCTGGCCCGGGCTTGCCAGCATGC
GCAGGG
