>Addgene plasmid #66427 | MC1R-Tango | addgene partial sequence | sequence record 120293 | Tet-R 5'-GGCGAGTTTACGGGTTGTTA-3'
GCTCTAATGCGCTGTTAATCACTTTACTTTTATCTAATCTTAGCTGGAAGTACAGGTTCTCACCGGTCGA
TGAAGTGTCCTTGGCCAGGGAGGAGCTGGCGGTGGTGCAGGACTCATCTTGGGGACCCAGGCTGGGTGGG
GTGCGTCCACCGGTATCGATCCATGAACATGTCAGGACCTCCTTAAGTGTCCGGCGCAGCTCCTGGCTGT
GAAAGGCGTAGATAAGCGGATCTATAATGGCGTTACAAATTATCAACGCCAGAAACAGATTGAAATTCTT
GAAGATGCATCCGCAAGTGGGATGTTCGGGACACAGCACGATAAGTGTAAGGTGAAGAAAGAAAGGTCCC
CAGCAAAGAAAGAAAATGCCGAGGAGGATGGTGAGGGTGACGGCGCCCTTCAGGCCAAACCCCTGGTGAA
CGGGTCGCTGCCGTTTGTGCAGCCGTGCGATGCCCTGCGCATGCTGGCAAGCCCGGGCCAGCATATGAAC
GTACAACACCGCCATCAGCACCAACATTGCGAGAAAGAACACCACAAGACAAAGCAGCACGGCCACGTGG
TCGTAATACGCTATGAAAAGGGTACTGAACACAACGGATGCCACCCATATTGCAGCGACTGCTCGCCTGG
CTCTGGGCAGAGTCACAATAGAATGGTAGCGCAGCGCATAAAAAATGCTGATATATCGGTCAACGGCGAT
TGCGCCCAGAAAACACAATGAGGACAGCATAGAGGAACATGTGATCACGTCGATAACATTATCCAGCTGC
TGCAGCACCGCGGCCCTTGCAACAAGGGCCCCGGCTTCCAGCAGCAGGATCACAGCAGTTTCAAGAACGT
TGCTGCCGCTGACCAGCAGATCGGACAGCGCAAGACAACAAATAAAACAGTACATAGGTGAGTGCAGGTT
TCTATTCTTGGCGATAGTGGCCACTACGAGGGCATTTTCTACCAGTGACACGAGCCCAAGGGACAGAAAG
AGCCCATCGCT
