[The description below was written by a language model from this plasmid's Addgene catalogue record.]
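Description:
MC1R-Tango is a mammalian expression plasmid from the PRESTO-Tango collection, built on an "empty Tango" backbone of about 6.6 kb that was itself derived from pcDNA3.1(+). It is maintained as a high-copy plasmid in E. coli under ampicillin selection. It also carries a neomycin resistance marker, so transfected mammalian cells can be selected with G418.

The payload is the human melanocortin 1 receptor (MC1R) coding sequence, roughly 950 bp, expressed from the CMV promoter and cloned by restriction enzymes. The 5′ junction is a retained NotI site, and the 3′ junction is nominally XhoI. The backbone adds an N-terminal FLAG tag, which allows detection of the expressed receptor. The depositor's comments place a tTA (tetracycline transactivator) sequence downstream of the receptor. They also caution that most vectors in this series carry an XbaI site rather than XhoI after tTA, so the site actually present should be confirmed by sequencing. No feature table is provided, and the record does not itemise the other elements linking the receptor to tTA.

The stated purpose is parallel receptorome expression and screening via transcriptional output, in which transcription is activated after arrestin translocation to the activated receptor. In Tango-type assays generally, arrestin recruitment leads to release of the receptor-tethered transactivator, which then drives a reporter gene. This gives a readout of receptor activation that does not depend on G protein coupling. The plasmid was produced under a programme that develops tools for understudied druggable proteins, and it is suited to ligand screening and profiling at MC1R, alone or alongside the rest of the GPCR panel.
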