Addgene plasmid #66427: MC1R-Tango
Purpose: Expression of G protein-coupled receptors for PRESTO-Tango: parallel receptorome expression and screening via transcriptional output, with transcriptional activation following arrestin translocation
Depositing lab: Bryan Roth. Depositing organization: University of North Carolina at Chapel Hill. Publication: PRESTO-Tango as an open-source resource for interrogation of the druggable human GPCRome. Kroeze WK, Sassano MF, Huang XP, Lansu K, McCorvy JD, Giguere PM, Sciaky N, Roth BL. Nat Struct Mol Biol. 2015 May;22(5):362-9. doi: 10.1038/nsmb.3014. Epub 2015 Apr 20. PubMed 25895059.
Backbone
  Vector backbone: empty Tango
  Backbone size w/o insert (bp): 6632
  Vector type: Mammalian Expression
  Selectable markers: Neomycin (select with G418)
Growth in bacteria
  Bacterial resistance: Ampicillin, 100 μg/mL
  Growth temperature: 37°C
  Growth strain: DH5alpha
  Copy number: High Copy
Gene/Insert
  Gene/Insert name: MC1R
  Species: H. sapiens (human)
  Insert size (bp): 951
  Entrez Gene: MC1R (a.k.a. CMM5, MSH-R, SHEP2)
  Promoter: CMV
  Tag / fusion protein: FLAG (N terminal on backbone)
  Cloning method: Restriction Enzyme; 5′ cloning site NotI (not destroyed); 3′ cloning site XhoI (unknown if destroyed)
  Sequencing primers: 5′ CMV-F; 3′ Tet-R
Terms and licenses: Academic/Nonprofit Terms; Industry Terms: Not Available to Industry
Depositor comments: Please note: Most of the PRESTO-Tango vectors do not contain the XhoI cut site downstream of the tTA sequence and instead carry an XbaI site. If you need to perform an XhoI digest we recommend sequencing with a forward primer at the C-terminus of tTA to determine which of the two sites is present. Suggested primer: 5-gagctccacttagacggcgagg-3. Original backbone was pcDNA3.1(+). These plasmids were generated as part of the Illuminating the Druggable Genome (IDG) program sponsored by the NIH Common Fund. The goal of this program is to identify, gather, and distribute information and resources for proteins that currently are not well-studied yet belong to commonly drug-targeted protein families: protein kinases, non-olfactory G-protein coupled receptors (GPCRs), and ion channels. The IDG program is designed to develop fundamental research tools for understudied proteins, elucidate their function, and disseminate the IDG-related resources and data to the greater scientific community.
How to cite: MC1R-Tango was a gift from Bryan Roth (Addgene plasmid # 66427 ; http://n2t.net/addgene:66427 ; RRID:Addgene_66427)
